Addgene plasmid #177283: pYTRW14K_7G5
Purpose: genomic integration of genes (inserted in I-SceI-site) via transposon Tn5 with GmR and LacZ
Depositing lab: Karl-Erich Jaeger. Depositing organization: Heinrich-Heine-Universitaet Duesseldorf. Publication: The modular pYT vector series employed for chromosomal gene integration and expression to produce carbazoles and glycolipids in P. putida. Weihmann R, Kubicki S, Bitzenhofer NL, Domrose A, Bator I, Kirschen LM, Kofler F, Funk A, Tiso T, Blank LM, Jaeger KE, Drepper T, Thies S, Loeschcke A. FEMS Microbes. 2022 Dec 19;4:xtac030. doi: 10.1093/femsmc/xtac030. eCollection 2023. PubMed 37333445.
Backbone
  Vector backbone: pYTRW07K_0G5
  Backbone size w/o insert (bp): 10451
  Vector type: Bacterial Expression, Synthetic Biology ; Yeast Expression, Tn5 genomic integration
  Selectable markers: Gentamicin ; URA3
Growth in bacteria
  Bacterial resistance: Kanamycin, 50 μg/mL
  Growth temperature: 37°C
  Growth strain: DH5alpha
  Copy number: Low Copy
Gene/Insert
  Gene/Insert name: lacZ (alt names: promotorless LacZ; beta-galactosidase)
  Species: Escherichia coli
  Insert size (bp): 3104
  Cloning method: Ligation Independent Cloning
  Sequencing primers: 5′ CTCAATCTCGCGCTATTGTG; 3′ CCATGGACGCGTAGTCGTAG
Resource information
  A portion of this plasmid was derived from a plasmid made by: Domroese et al (yTREX in PMID: 29552656)
Terms and licenses: Academic/Nonprofit Terms; Industry Terms: Not Available to Industry
Depositor comments: Part of the pYT vector series which facilitates chromosomal integration via Tn5 tranposition with selection on gentamicin and transcriptional reporter LacZ (https://www.uniprot.org/uniprot/P00722; methods: blue/ white selection, ONPG-assay). Target genes can be inserted at the I-SceI site.
How to cite: pYTRW14K_7G5 was a gift from Karl-Erich Jaeger (Addgene plasmid # 177283 ; http://n2t.net/addgene:177283 ; RRID:Addgene_177283)
