[The description below was written by a language model from this plasmid's Addgene catalogue record and pLannotate feature annotations shown in this document.]
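Description:
pYTRW14K_7G5 is a member of the modular pYT vector series, a roughly 13.6 kb shuttle plasmid built on the pYTRW07K_0G5 backbone for delivering genes into bacterial chromosomes by Tn5 transposition; the associated publication applied the series to Pseudomonas putida. It is maintained in E. coli through a ColE1/pMB1-type origin with kanamycin selection (neo/nptII). The catalogue lists it as low copy, and only fragments of rop are annotated. A pBR322 bom region is present, which would permit mobilisation by conjugation. A yeast module consisting of CEN4/ARS1 and the URA3 marker with its own promoter allows replication and uracil-prototrophy selection in Saccharomyces cerevisiae. This fits the ligation-independent cloning method and the plasmid's partial derivation from the yTREX system, which suggests assembly by yeast recombination, although the record does not spell this out.

The payload comprises a promoterless E. coli lacZ gene followed by a gentamicin acetyltransferase gene (aacC1) driven by the class 1 integron Pc promoter. A full-length Tn5 transposase gene (tnpA) lies just downstream. The transposon end repeats and the I-SceI site are not annotated in the feature table, so the exact boundaries of the mobile segment cannot be read from it. According to the depositor, target genes are inserted at the I-SceI site, integrants are selected on gentamicin, and lacZ serves as a transcriptional reporter. Because lacZ lacks its own promoter, β-galactosidase activity, scored by blue/white screening or ONPG assay, reflects transcription running into the reporter at the insertion site. The vector is thus used to generate and screen random chromosomal integrants for expression of inserted genes or pathways.
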