Features (pLannotate 1.2.2; 18 found; start..end, strand, type, name):
   1689..4763    +  CDS            lacZ: β-galactosidase; lacZ
   4935..4963    +  promoter       Pc promoter: intI1 (promoter lies within the coding sequence); class 1 integron promoter
   5152..5685    +  CDS            GmR: gentamycin acetyltransferase; aacC1; confers resistance to gentamycin
   5909..7336    +  CDS            tnpA: TN5P_ECOLX - Also known as tnp. Experimental evidence at protein level: Swiss-Prot protein existence level 1. Mediates transposition of transposon Tn5 by a 'cut and paste' mechanism. First, the monomeric transposase binds the 19 bp inverted DNA repeats flanking the transposon. Then, dimerization of the DNA- bound transposase creates a synaptic DNA complex. After nicking of the first DNA strand, excision of the transposon proceeds through a series of intermediates. The transposase then mediates the insertion of the transposon at a new site by strand transfer. The activity of the wild- type tran
   7347..7412    +  CDS            RMD1 (fragment): RMD1_YEAST - Experimental evidence at protein level: Swiss-Prot protein existence level 1. Required for sporulation where it is believed to have a role in meiotic nuclear division. From Saccharomyces cerevisiae (strain ATCC 204508 / S288c) (Baker's yeast).
   7860..8152    -  misc_feature   CEN4: S. cerevisiae CEN4 centromere
   8175..8307    -  misc_feature   CEN/ARS (fragment): S. cerevisiae CEN4 centromere fused to the autonomously replicating sequence ARS1/ARS416
   8307..8483    -  misc_feature   CEN/ARS (fragment): S. cerevisiae CEN4 centromere fused to the autonomously replicating sequence ARS1/ARS416
   8484..9248    -  rep_origin     ARS1 (fragment): S. cerevisiae autonomously replicating sequence ARS1/ARS416
   9249..9287    +  CDS            rop (fragment): Rop protein, which maintains plasmids at low copy number; rop
   9389..9529    +  misc_feature   bom: basis of mobility region from pBR322
   9715..10303   -  rep_origin     ori: high-copy-number ColE1/pMB1/pBR322/pUC origin of replication
  10485..11276   -  CDS            neo: KKA2_KLEPN - Also known as kan, nptII. Experimental evidence at protein level: Swiss-Prot protein existence level 1. Resistance to kanamycin, neomycin, paromomycin, ribostamycin, butirosin and gentamicin B. From Klebsiella pneumoniae.
  11308..11664   -  CDS            tnpA (fragment): TN5P_ECOLX - Also known as tnp. Experimental evidence at protein level: Swiss-Prot protein existence level 1. Mediates transposition of transposon Tn5 by a 'cut and paste' mechanism. First, the monomeric transposase binds the 19 bp inverted DNA repeats flanking the transposon. Then, dimerization of the DNA- bound transposase creates a synaptic DNA complex. After nicking of the first DNA strand, excision of the transposon proceeds through a series of intermediates. The transposase then mediates the insertion of the transposon at a new site by strand transfer. The activity of the wild- type tran
  11715..11930   +  promoter       URA3 promoter: S. cerevisiae URA3
  11931..12734   +  CDS            URA3: orotidine-5'-phosphate decarboxylase, required for uracil biosynthesis; S. cerevisiae URA3; yeast auxotrophic marker, counterselectable with 5-fluoroorotic acid (5-FOA)
  12969..13349   -  CDS            YPB1_ECOLX: Protein predicted: Swiss-Prot protein existence level 4. From Escherichia coli.
  13366..13515   +  CDS            rop (fragment): Rop protein, which maintains plasmids at low copy number; rop
>Addgene plasmid #177283 | pYTRW14K_7G5 | addgene full sequence | sequence record 421063 | Addgene NGS Result
CTAGTCCCGGGTCCACATATCCACGGGCTGGCAAGGGAGCGCAGCGACCGCGCAGGGCGAAGCCCGGAGA
GCAAGCCCGTAGGGCGCCGCAGCCGCCGTAGGCGGTCACGACTTTGCGAAGCAAAGTCTAGTGAGTATAC
TCAAGCATTGAGTGGCCCGCCGGAGGCACCGCCTTGCGCTGCCCCCGTCGAGCCGGTTGGACACCAAAAG
GGAGGGGCAGGCATGGCGGCATACGCGATCATGCGATGCAAGAAGCTGGCGAAAATGGGCAACGTGGCGG
CCAGTCTCAAGCACGCCTACCGCGAGCGCGAGACGCCCAACGCTGACGCCAGCAGGACGCCAGAGAACGA
GCACTGGGCGGCCAGCAGCACCGATGAAGCGATGGGCCGACTGCGCGAGTTGCTGCCAGAGAAGCGGCGC
AAGGACGCTGTGTTGGCGGTCGAGTACGTCATGACGGCCAGCCCGGAATGGTGGAAGTCGGCCAGCCAAG
AACAGCAGGCGGCGTTCTTCGAGAAGGCGCACAAGTGGCTGGCGGACAAGTACGGGGCGGATCGCATCGT
GACGGCCAGCATCCACCGTGACGAAACCAGCCCGCACATGACCGCGTTCGTGGTGCCGCTGACGCAGGAC
GGCAGGCTGTCGGCCAAGGAGTTCATCGGCAACAAAGCGCAGATGACCCGCGACCAGACCACGTTTGCGG
CCGCTGTGGCCGATCTAGGGCTGCAACGGGGCATCGAGGGCAGCAAGGCACGTCACACGCGCATTCAGGC
GTTCTACGAGGCCCTGGAGCGGCCACCAGTGGGCCACGTCACCATCAGCCCGCAAGCGGTCGAGCCACGC
GCCTATGCACCGCAGGGATTGGCCGAAAAGCTGGGAATCTCAAAGCGCGTTGAGACGCCGGAAGCCGTGG
CCGACCGGCTGACAAAAGCGGTTCGGCAGGGGTATGAGCCTGCCCTACAGGCCGCCGCAGGAGCGCGTGA
GATGCGCAAGAAGGCCGATCAAGCCCAAGAGACGGCCCGAGACCTTCGGGAGCGCCTGAAGCCCGTTCTG
GACGCCCTGGGGCCGTTGAATCGGGATATGCAGGCCAAGGCCGCCGCGATCATCAAGGCCGTGGGCGAAA
AGCTGCTGACGGAACAGCGGGAAGTCCAGCGCCAGAAACAGGCCCAGCGCCAGCAGGAACGCGGGCGCGC
ACATTTCCCCGAAAAGTGCCACCTGACGTCTAAGAAACCATTATTATCATGACTGACTCTTATACACAAG
TTATCTGCAGCACTCAACAGATCTCCGTCTACTTGCGACACCTCTCTTAAGGTAGCTGGACCGGATTCGG
GTCTAGCCTATATCGTCAATCCGTTGATCTATGTCGGGTGCGGAGAAAGAGGTAATGAAATGGGCGATCG
CCCACAGCTTACACAGACCTAATCGTAGAGTTCCTAGTAATACTTAGTGGCTCGTTACCTCGTTCTTCCA
GGCCAGGGGGCCGTACGCGCTCGGCGAACAGTATAAGCAGATTCGACTCACTAGGGATAACAGGGTAATC
TCTGGGTATCGACTCAATCTCGCGCTATTGTGCTATATCCGTGGACGGTTGCGGTCAATTCTGTCGGAAA
ATCAACGGATACGAACAATTACTCGCGACTTCCTCAATACGTGCTGCAACGCGCGCGAACTTTAGAAGGA
GATATACCATGACCATGATTACGGATTCACTGGCCGTCGTTTTACAACGTCGTGACTGGGAAAACCCTGG
CGTTACCCAACTTAATCGCCTTGCAGCACATCCCCCTTTCGCCAGCTGGCGTAATAGCGAAGAGGCCCGC
ACCGATCGCCCTTCCCAACAGTTGCGCAGCCTGAATGGCGAATGGCGCTTTGCCTGGTTTCCGGCACCAG
AAGCGGTGCCGGAAAGCTGGCTGGAGTGCGATCTTCCTGAGGCCGATACTGTCGTCGTCCCCTCAAACTG
GCAGATGCACGGTTACGATGCGCCCATCTACACCAACGTGACCTATCCCATTACGGTCAATCCGCCGTTT
GTTCCCACGGAGAATCCGACGGGTTGTTACTCGCTCACATTTAATGTTGATGAAAGCTGGCTACAGGAAG
GCCAGACGCGAATTATTTTTGATGGCGTTAACTCGGCGTTTCATCTGTGGTGCAACGGGCGCTGGGTCGG
TTACGGCCAGGACAGTCGTTTGCCGTCTGAATTTGACCTGAGCGCATTTTTACGCGCCGGAGAAAACCGC
CTCGCGGTGATGGTGCTGCGCTGGAGTGACGGCAGTTATCTGGAAGATCAGGATATGTGGCGGATGAGCG
GCATTTTCCGTGACGTCTCGTTGCTGCATAAACCGACTACACAAATCAGCGATTTCCATGTTGCCACTCG
CTTTAATGATGATTTCAGCCGCGCTGTACTGGAGGCTGAAGTTCAGATGTGCGGCGAGTTGCGTGACTAC
CTACGGGTAACAGTTTCTTTATGGCAGGGTGAAACGCAGGTCGCCAGCGGCACCGCGCCTTTCGGCGGTG
AAATTATCGATGAGCGTGGTGGTTATGCCGATCGCGTCACACTACGTCTGAACGTCGAAAACCCGAAACT
GTGGAGCGCCGAAATCCCGAATCTCTATCGTGCGGTGGTTGAACTGCACACCGCCGACGGCACGCTGATT
GAAGCAGAAGCCTGCGATGTCGGTTTCCGCGAGGTGCGGATTGAAAATGGTCTGCTGCTGCTGAACGGCA
AGCCGTTGCTGATTCGAGGCGTTAACCGTCACGAGCATCATCCTCTGCATGGTCAGGTCATGGATGAGCA
GACGATGGTGCAGGATATCCTGCTGATGAAGCAGAACAACTTTAACGCCGTGCGCTGTTCGCATTATCCG
AACCATCCGCTGTGGTACACGCTGTGCGACCGCTACGGCCTGTATGTGGTGGATGAAGCCAATATTGAAA
CCCACGGCATGGTGCCAATGAATCGTCTGACCGATGATCCGCGCTGGCTACCGGCGATGAGCGAACGCGT
AACGCGAATGGTGCAGCGCGATCGTAATCACCCGAGTGTGATCATCTGGTCGCTGGGGAATGAATCAGGC
CACGGCGCTAATCACGACGCGCTGTATCGCTGGATCAAATCTGTCGATCCTTCCCGCCCGGTGCAGTATG
AAGGCGGCGGAGCCGACACCACGGCCACCGATATTATTTGCCCGATGTACGCGCGCGTGGATGAAGACCA
GCCCTTCCCGGCTGTGCCGAAATGGTCCATCAAAAAATGGCTTTCGCTACCTGGAGAGACGCGCCCGCTG
ATCCTTTGCGAATACGCCCACGCGATGGGTAACAGTCTTGGCGGTTTCGCTAAATACTGGCAGGCGTTTC
GTCAGTATCCCCGTTTACAGGGCGGCTTCGTCTGGGACTGGGTGGATCAGTCGCTGATTAAATATGATGA
AAACGGCAACCCGTGGTCGGCTTACGGCGGTGATTTTGGCGATACGCCGAACGATCGCCAGTTCTGTATG
AACGGTCTGGTCTTTGCCGACCGCACGCCGCATCCAGCGCTGACGGAAGCAAAACACCAGCAGCAGTTTT
TCCAGTTCCGTTTATCCGGGCAAACCATCGAAGTGACCAGCGAATACCTGTTCCGTCATAGCGATAACGA
GCTCCTGCACTGGATGGTGGCGCTGGATGGTAAGCCGCTGGCAAGCGGTGAAGTGCCTCTGGATGTCGCT
CCACAAGGTAAACAGTTGATTGAACTGCCTGAACTACCGCAGCCGGAGAGCGCCGGGCAACTCTGGCTCA
CAGTACGCGTAGTGCAACCGAACGCGACCGCATGGTCAGAAGCCGGGCACATCAGCGCCTGGCAGCAGTG
GCGTCTGGCGGAAAACCTCAGTGTGACGCTCCCCGCCGCGTCCCACGCCATCCCGCATCTGACCACCAGC
GAAATGGATTTTTGCATCGAGCTGGGTAATAAGCGTTGGCAATTTAACCGCCAGTCAGGCTTTCTTTCAC
AGATGTGGATTGGCGATAAAAAACAACTGCTGACGCCGCTGCGCGATCAGTTCACCCGTGCACCGCTGGA
TAACGACATTGGCGTAAGTGAAGCGACCCGCATTGACCCTAACGCCTGGGTCGAACGCTGGAAGGCGGCG
GGCCATTACCAGGCCGAAGCAGCGTTGTTGCAGTGCACGGCAGATACACTTGCTGATGCGGTGCTGATTA
CGACCGCTCACGCGTGGCAGCATCAGGGGAAAACCTTATTTATCAGCCGGAAAACCTACCGGATTGATGG
TAGTGGTCAAATGGCGATTACCGTTGATGTTGAAGTGGCGAGCGATACACCGCATCCGGCGCGGATTGGC
CTGAACTGCCAGCTGGCGCAGGTAGCAGAGCGGGTAAACTGGCTCGGATTAGGGCCGCAAGAAAACTATC
CCGACCGCCTTACTGCCGCCTGTTTTGACCGCTGGGATCTGCCATTGTCAGACATGTATACCCCGTACGT
CTTCCCGAGCGAAAACGGTCTGCGCTGCGGGACGCGCGAATTGAATTATGGCCCACACCAGTGGCGCGGC
GACTTCCAGTTCAACATCAGCCGCTACAGTCAACAGCAACTGATGGAAACCAGCCATCGCCATCTGCTGC
ACGCGGAAGAAGGCACATGGCTGAATATCGACGGTTTCCATATGGGGATTGGTGGCGACGACTCCTGGAG
CCCGTCAGTATCGGCGGAATTACAGCTGAGCGCCGGTCGCTACCATTACCAGTTGGTCTGGTGTCAAAAA
TAACGCGCGCGTAACTATAACGGTCCTAAGGTAGCGAGCTTACTTGTGCTGTTGTGTAAGGACACGCTTA
ACCCAGAGAATTCCAGCGACCTATTCTACGACTACGCGTCCATGGCTCGAGGAGCTCGGTACCGCCCCAC
TACCCGATTTATCAAGATTTGGCGGAGAGTCCCATTGACATAAGCCTGTTCGGTTCGTAAACTGTAATGC
AAGTAGCGTATGCGCTCACGCAACTGGTCCAGAACCTTGACCGAACGCAGCGGTGGTAACGGCGCAGTGG
CGGTTTTCATGGCTTGTTATGACTGTTTTTTTGTACAGTCTATGCCTCGGGCATCCAAGCAGCAAGCGCG
TTACGCCGTGGGTCGATGTTTGATGTTATGGAGCAGCAACGATGTTACGCAGCAGCAACGATGTTACGCA
GCAGGGCAGTCGCCCTAAAACAAAGTTAGGTGGCTCAAGTATGGGCATCATTCGCACATGTAGGCTCGGC
CCTGACCAAGTCAAATCCATGCGGGCTGCTCTTGATCTTTTCGGTCGTGAGTTCGGAGACGTAGCCACCT
ACTCCCAACATCAGCCGGACTCCGATTACCTCGGGAACTTGCTCCGTAGTAAGACATTCATCGCGCTTGC
TGCCTTCGACCAAGAAGCGGTTGTTGGCGCTCTCGCGGCTTACGTTCTGCCCAAGTTTGAGCAGCCGCGT
AGTGAGATCTATATCTATGATCTCGCAGTCTCCGGCGAGCACCGGAGGCAGGGCATTGCCACCGCGCTCA
TCAATCTCCTCAAGCATGAGGCCAACGCGCTTGGTGCTTATGTGATCTACGTGCAAGCAGATTACGGTGA
CGATCCCGCAGTGGCTCTCTATACAAAGTTGGGCATACGGGAAGAAGTGATGCACTTTGATATCGACCCA
AGTACCGCCACCTAAGTCGACTGGCAAACAGCTATTATGGGTATTATGGGTGTGTATCCAGAACGACGGA
TCTTGACGCAATTTGGCGTGGCTCTCTTAAGGTAGCCCTCCGACCAATTGAGGTGCGCTCTGACCGATCA
GTTTAGACTTGTGTATAAGAGTCAGAGCGTCCTGAACGGAACCTTTCCCGTTTTCCAGGATCTGATCTTC
CATGTGACCTCCTAACATGGTAACGTTCATGATAACTTCTGCTCTTCATCGTGCGGCCGACTGGGCTAAA
TCTGTGTTCTCTTCGGCGGCGCTGGGTGATCCTCGCCGTACTGCCCGCTTGGTTAACGTCGCCGCCCAAT
TGGCAAAATATTCTGGTAAATCAATAACCATCTCATCAGAGGGTAGTGAAGCCATGCAGGAAGGCGCTTA
CCGATTTATCCGCAATCCCAACGTTTCTGCCGAGGCGATCAGAAAGGCTGGCGCCATGCAAACAGTCAAG
TTGGCTCAGGAGTTTCCCGAACTGCTGGCCATTGAGGACACCACCTCTTTGAGTTATCGCCACCAGGTCG
CCGAAGAGCTTGGCAAGCTGGGCTCTATTCAGGATAAATCCCGCGGATGGTGGGTTCACTCCGTTCTCTT
GCTCGAGGCCACCACATTCCGCACCGTAGGATTACTGCATCAGGAGTGGTGGATGCGCCCGGATGACCCT
GCCGATGCGGATGAAAAGGAGAGTGGCAAATGGCTGGCAGCGGCCGCAACTAGCCGGTTACGCATGGGCA
GCATGATGAGCAACGTGATTGCGGTCTGTGACCGCGAAGCCGATATTCATGCTTATCTGCAGGACAAACT
GGCGCATAACGAGCGCTTCGTGGTGCGCTCCAAGCACCCACGCAAGGACGTAGAGTCTGGGTTGTATCTG
TACGACCATCTGAAGAACCAACCGGAGTTGGGTGGCTATCAGATCAGCATTCCGCAAAAGGGCGTGGTGG
ATAAACGCGGTAAACGTAAAAATCGACCAGCCCGCAAGGCGAGCTTGAGCCTGCGCAGTGGGCGCATCAC
GCTAAAACAGGGGAATATCACGCTCAACGCGGTGCTGGCCGAGGAGATTAACCCGCCCAAGGGTGAGACC
CCGTTGAAATGGTTGTTGCTGACCAGCGAACCGGTCGAGTCGCTAGCCCAAGCCTTGCGCGTCATCGACA
TTTATACCCATCGCTGGCGGATCGAGGAGTTCCATAAGGCATGGAAAACCGGAGCAGGAGCCGAGAGGCA
ACGCATGGAGGAGCCGGATAATCTGGAGCGGATGGTCTCGATCCTCTCGTTTGTTGCGGTCAGGCTGTTA
CAGCTCAGAGAAAGCTTCACGCTGCCGCAAGCACTCAGGGCGCAAGGGCTGCTAAAGGAAGCGGAACACG
TAGAAAGCCAGTCCGCAGAAACGGTGCTGACCCCGGATGAATGTCAGCTACTGGGCTATCTGGACAAGGG
AAAACGCAAGCGCAAAGAGAAAGCAGGTAGCTTGCAGTGGGCTTACATGGCGATAGCTAGACTGGGCGGT
TTTATGGACAGCAAGCGAACCGGAATTGCCAGCTGGGGCGCCCTCTGGGAAGGTTGGGAAGCCCTGCAAA
GTAAACTGGATGGCTTTCTTGCCGCCAAGGATCTGATGGCGCAGGGGATCAAGATCTGACCCGGGACTAG
TTGGTGTGGAAGTCCTAATATCGGTGATCAATATAGTGGTTGACATGCTGGCTAGTCAACATTGAGCCTT
TTGATCATGCAAATATATTACGGTATTTTACAATCAAATATCAAACTTAACTATTGACTTTATAACTTAT
TTAGGTGGTAACATTCTTATAAAAAAGAAAAAAATTACTGCAAAACAGTACTAGCTTTTAACTTGTATCC
TAGGTTATCTATGCTGTCTCACCATAGAGAATATTACCTATTTCAGAATGTATGTCCATGATTCGCCGGG
TAAATACATATAATACACAAATCTGGCTTAATAAAGTCTATAATATATCTCATAAAGAAGTGCTAAATTG
GCTAGTGCTATATATTTTTAAGAAAATTTCTTTTGACTAAGTCCATATCGACTTTGTAAAAGTTCACATT
AGCATACATATATTACACGAGCCAGAAATAGTAACTTTTGCCTAAATCACAAATTGCAAAATTTAATTGC
TTGCAAAAGGTCACATGCTTATAATCAACTTTTTTAAAAATTTAAAATACTTTTTTATTTTTTATTTTTA
AACATAAATGAAATAATTTATTTATTGTTTATGATTACCGAAACATAAAACCTGCTCAAGAAAAAGAAAC
TGTTTTGTCCTTGGAAAAAAAGCACTACCTAGGAGCGGCCAAAATGCCGAGGCTTTCATAGCTTAAACTC
TTTACAGAAAATAGGCATTATAGATCAGTTCGAGTTTTCTTATTCTTCCTTCCGGTTTTATCGTCACAGT
TTTACAGTAAATAAGTATCACCTCTTAGAGTTAACCTATACTAAAATTTATGCCAGTTAACTATGAGATA
AGCAAGTATCATCTCATTTCATTACCTGAAGTCGAGTAAACAGAAAATCCAATTGTTGATGAACCTCAAT
GACTTAGAACTATCTATCGGCAGATCATATAAAGAGGATTTAGGTACTCGAGAACGCTCCGTACATGCAG
CTAAACCTCCAAGCATCTCTAACTTGGGTAGTGCTTTCTCCACCATTTTCTGTGCTTGCTCCTTCGTGGC
AAGTCCAGCCCATAATGCCCAGAATGTAGTTGCGGATTCGTATGACGTTCTGTGCTTGATTTTTGTGTTG
TAGTCAAAGAAAAGGTCCGGTTAAACGGATCTCGCATTGATGAGGCAACGCTAATTATCAACATATAGAT
TGTTATCTATCTGCATGAACACGAAATCTTTACTTGACGACTTGAGGCTGATGGTGTTTATGCAAAGAAA
CCACTGTGTTTAATATGTGTCACTGTTTGATATTACTGTCAGCGTAGAAGATAATAGTAAAAGCGGTTAA
TAAGTGTATTTGAGATAAGTGTGATAAAGTTTTTACAGCGAAAAGACGATAAATACAAGAAAATGATTAC
GAGGATACGGAGAGAGGTATGTACATGTGTATTTATATACTAAGCTGCCGGCGGTTGTTTGCAAGACCGA
GAAAAGGCTAGCAAGAATCGGGTCATTGTAGCGTATGCGCCTGTGAACATTCTCTTCAACAAGTTTGATT
CCATTGCGGTGAAATGGTAAAAGTCAACCCCCTGCGATGTATATTTTCCTGTACAATCAATCAAAAAGCC
AAATGATTTAGCATTATCTTTACATCTTGTTATTTTACAGATTTTATGTTTAGATCTTTTATGCTTGCTT
TTCAAAAGGCCTGCAGGCAAGTGCACAAACAATACTTAAATAAATACTACTCAGTAATAACCTATTTCTT
AGCATTTTTGACGAAATTTGCTATTTTGTTAGAGTCTTTTACACCATTTGTCTCCACACCTCCGCTTACA
TCAACACCAATAACGCCATTTAATCTAAGCGCATCACCAACATTTTCTGGCGTCAGTCCACCAGCTAACA
TAAAATGTTGCCTCGCGCGTTTCGGTGATGACGGTGAAAACCTCTGACACATGCAGCTCCCGGAGACGGT
CACAGCTTGTCTGTAAGCGGATGCCGGGAGCAGACAAGCCCGTCAGGGCGCGTCAGCGGGTGTTGGCGGG
TGTCGGGGCGCAGCCATGACCCAGTCACGTAGCGATAGCGGAGTGTATACTGGCTTAACTATGCGGCATC
AGAGCAGATTGTACTGAGAGTGCACCATATGCGGTGTGAAATACCGCACAGATGCGTAAGGAGAAAATAC
CGCATCAGGCGCTCTTCCGCTTCCTCGCTCACTGACTCGCTGCGCTCGGTCGTTCGGCTGCGGCGAGCGG
TATCAGCTCACTCAAAGGCGGTAATACGGTTATCCACAGAATCAGGGGATAACGCAGGAAAGAACATGTG
AGCAAAAGGCCAGCAAAAGGCCAGGAACCGTAAAAAGGCCGCGTTGCTGGCGTTTTTCCATAGGCTCCGC
CCCCCTGACGAGCATCACAAAAATCGACGCTCAAGTCAGAGGTGGCGAAACCCGACAGGACTATAAAGAT
ACCAGGCGTTTCCCCCTGGAAGCTCCCTCGTGCGCTCTCCTGTTCCGACCCTGCCGCTTACCGGATACCT
GTCCGCCTTTCTCCCTTCGGGAAGCGTGGCGCTTTCTCATAGCTCACGCTGTAGGTATCTCAGTTCGGTG
TAGGTCGTTCGCTCCAAGCTGGGCTGTGTGCACGAACCCCCCGTTCAGCCCGACCGCTGCGCCTTATCCG
GTAACTATCGTCTTGAGTCCAACCCGGTAAGACACGACTTATCGCCACTGGCAGCAGCCACTGGTAACAG
GATTAGCAGAGCGAGGTATGTAGGCGGTGCTACAGAGTTCTTGAAGTGGTGGCCTAACTACGGCTACACT
AGAAGGACAGTATTTGGTATCTGCGCTCTGCTGAAGCCAGTTACCTTCGGAAAAAGAGTTGGTAGCTCTT
GATCCGGCAAACAAACCACCGCTGGTAGCGGTGGTTTTTTTGTTTGCAAGCAGCAGATTACGCGCAGAAA
AAAAGGATCTCAAGAAGATCCTTTGATCTTTTCTACGGGGTCTGACGCTCAGTGGAACGAAAACTCACGT
TAAGGGATTTTGGTCATGAGATTATCAAAAAGGATCTTCACCTAGATCCTTTTAAATTAAAAATGAAGTT
TTAAATCAATCTAAAGTATATATGAGTAAACTTGGTCTGACAGGAGCTCGCTCAGAAGAACTCGTCAAGA
AGGCGATAGAAGGCGATGCGCTGCGAATCGGGAGCGGCGATACCGTAAAGCACGAGGAAGCGGTCAGCCC
ATTCGCCGCCAAGCTCTTCAGCAATATCACGGGTAGCCAACGCTATGTCCTGATAGCGGTCCGCCACACC
CAGCCGGCCACAGTCGATGAATCCAGAAAAGCGGCCATTTTCCACCATGATATTCGGCAAGCAGGCATCG
CCATGGGTCACGACGAGATCCTCGCCGTCGGGCATCCGCGCCTTGAGCCTGGCGAACAGTTCGGCTGGCG
CGAGCCCCTGATGCTCTTCGTCCAGATCATCCTGATCGACAAGACCGGCTTCCATCCGAGTACGTGCTCG
CTCGATGCGATGTTTCGCTTGGTGGTCGAATGGGCAGGTAGCCGGATCAAGCGTATGCAGCCGCCGCATT
GCATCAGCCATGATGGATACTTTCTCGGCAGGAGCAAGGTGAGATGACAGGAGATCCTGCCCCGGCACTT
CGCCCAATAGCAGCCAGTCCCTTCCCGCTTCAGTGACAACGTCGAGCACAGCTGCGCAAGGAACGCCCGT
CGTGGCCAGCCACGATAGCCGCGCTGCCTCGTCTTGGAGTTCATTCAGGGCACCGGACAGGTCGGTCTTG
ACAAAAAGAACCGGGCGCCCCTGCGCTGACAGCCGGAACACGGCGGCATCAGAGCAGCCGATTGTCTGTT
GTGCCCAGTCATAGCCGAATAGCCTCTCCACCCAAGCGGCCGGAGAACCTGCGTGCAATCCATCTTGTTC
AATCATGCGAAACGATCCTCATCCTGTCTCTTGATCAGATCTTGATCCCCTGCGCCATCAGATCCTTGGC
GGCAAGAAAGCCATCCAGTTTACTTTGCAGGGCTTCCCAACCTTACCAGAGGGCGCCCCAGCTGGCAATT
CCGGTTCGCTTGCTGTCCATAAAACCGCCCAGTCTAGCTATCGCCATGTAAGCCCACTGCAAGCTACCTG
CTTTCTCTTTGCGCTTGCGTTTTCCCTTGTCCAGATAGCCCAGTAGCTGACATTCATCCGGGCGATCGAT
GGAAGCCGGCGGCACCTCGCTAACGGATTCACCACTCCAAGAATTGGAGCCAATCAATTCTTGCGGAGAA
CTGTGAATGCGCAAACCAACCCTTGGCAGAACATATCCATCGCGTCCGCCATCTCCAGCAGCCGCACGCG
GCGCATCGGGGGGGGGGGGGGGNTTTCAATTCATCATTTTTTTTTTATTCTTTTTTTTGATTTCGGTTTC
CTTGAAATTTTTTTGATTCGGTAATCTCCGAACAGAAGGAAGAACGAAGGAAGGAGCACAGACTTAGATT
GGTATATATACGCATATGTAGTGTTGAAGAAACATGAAATTGCCCAGTATTCTTAACCCAACTGCACAGA
ACAAAAACCTGCAGGAAACGAAGATAAATCATGTCGAAAGCTACATATAAGGAACGTGCTGCTACTCATC
CTAGTCCTGTTGCTGCCAAGCTATTTAATATCATGCACGAAAAGCAAACAAACTTGTGTGCTTCATTGGA
TGTTCGTACCACCAAGGAATTACTGGAGTTAGTTGAAGCATTAGGTCCCAAAATTTGTTTACTAAAAACA
CATGTGGATATCTTGACTGATTTTTCCATGGAGGGCACAGTTAAGCCGCTAAAGGCATTATCCGCCAAGT
ACAATTTTTTACTCTTCGAAGACAGAAAATTTGCTGACATTGGTAATACAGTCAAATTGCAGTACTCTGC
GGGTGTATACAGAATAGCAGAATGGGCAGACATTACGAATGCACACGGTGTGGTGGGCCCAGGTATTGTT
AGCGGTTTGAAGCAGGCGGCAGAAGAAGTAACAAAGGAACCTAGAGGCCTTTTGATGTTAGCAGAATTGT
CATGCAAGGGCTCCCTATCTACTGGAGAATATACTAAGGGTACTGTTGACATTGCGAAGAGCGACAAAGA
TTTTGTTATCGGCTTTATTGCTCAAAGAGACATGGGTGGAAGAGATGAAGGTTACGATTGGTTGATTATG
ACACCCGGTGTGGGTTTAGATGACAAGGGAGACGCATTGGGTCAACAGTATAGAACCGTGGATGATGTGG
TCTCTACAGGATCTGACATTATTATTGTTGGAAGAGGACTATTTGCAAAGGGAAGGGATGCTAAGGTAGA
GGGTGAACGTTACAGAAAAGCAGGCTGGGAAGCATATTTGAGAAGATGCGGCCAGCAAAACTAAAAAACT
GTATTATAAGTAAATGCATGTATACTAAACTCACAAATTAGAGCTTCAATTTAATTATATCAGTTATTAC
CCGGGAATCTCGGTCGTAATGATTTTTATAATGACGAAAAAAAAAAAATTGGAAAGAAAACCCCCCCCCC
GCAGCGTTGGGTCCTGGCCACGGGTGCGCATGATCGTGCTCCTGTCGTTGAGGACCCGGCTAGGCTGGCG
GGGTTGCCTTACTGGTTAGCAGAATGAATCACCGATACGCGAGCGAACGTGAAGCGACTGCTGCTGCAAA
ACGTCTGCGACCTGAGCAACAACATGAATGGTCTTCGGTTTCCGTGTTTCGTAAAGTCTGGAAACGCGGA
AGTCAGCGCCCTGCACCATTATGTTCCGGATCTGCATCGCAGGATGCTGCTGGCTACCCTGTGGAACACC
TACATCTGTATTAACGAAGCGCTGGCATTGACCCTGAGTGATTTTTCTCTGGTCCCGCCGCATCCATACC
GCCAGTTGTTTACCCTCACAACGTTCCAGTAACCGGGCATGTTCATCATCAGTAACCCGTATCGTGAGCA
TCCTCTCTCGTTTCATCGGTATCATTACCCCCATGAACAGAAATCCCCCTTACACGGAGGCATCAGTGAC
CAAACAGGAAAAAACCGCCCTTAACATGGCCCGCTTTATCAGAAGCCAGACATTAACGCTTCTGGAGAAA
CTCAACGAGCTGGACGCGGATGAACAGGCAGACATCTGTGAATCGCTTCACGACCACGCTGATGAGCTTT
ACCGCTGGGCCATTCTCATGAAGAATATCTTGAATTTATTGTCATATTA
